>Addgene plasmid #211872 | pGS376_tdTomato-4xGCN4-T2A-BSD Lenti | addgene full sequence | sequence record 424813 | Addgene NGS Result
CGCGTTGGCCGATTCATTAATGCAGCTGGCACGACAGGTTTCCCGACTGGAAAGCGGGCAGTGAGCGCAA
CGCAATTAATGTGAGTTAGCTCACTCATTAGGCACCCCAGGCTTTACACTTTATGCTTCCGGCTCGTATG
TTGTGTGGAATTGTGAGCGGATAACAATTTCACACAGGAAACAGCTATGACCATGATTACGCCAAGCGCG
CAATTAACCCTCACTAAAGGGAACAAAAGCTGGAGCTGCAAGCTTAATGTAGTCTTATGCAATACTCTTG
TAGTCTTGCAACATGGTAACGATGAGTTAGCAACATGCCTTACAAGGAGAGAAAAAGCACCGTGCATGCC
GATTGGTGGAAGTAAGGTGGTACGATCGTGCCTTATTAGGAAGGCAACAGACGGGTCTGACATGGATTGG
ACGAACCACTGAATTGCCGCATTGCAGAGATATTGTATTTAAGTGCCTAGCTCGATACATAAACGGGTCT
CTCTGGTTAGACCAGATCTGAGCCTGGGAGCTCTCTGGCTAACTAGGGAACCCACTGCTTAAGCCTCAAT
AAAGCTTGCCTTGAGTGCTTCAAGTAGTGTGTGCCCGTCTGTTGTGTGACTCTGGTAACTAGAGATCCCT
CAGACCCTTTTAGTCAGTGTGGAAAATCTCTAGCAGTGGCGCCCGAACAGGGACTTGAAAGCGAAAGGGA
AACCAGAGGAGCTCTCTCGACGCAGGACTCGGCTTGCTGAAGCGCGCACGGCAAGAGGCGAGGGGCGGCG
ACTGGTGAGTACGCCAAAAATTTTGACTAGCGGAGGCTAGAAGGAGAGAGATGGGTGCGAGAGCGTCAGT
ATTAAGCGGGGGAGAATTAGATCGCGATGGGAAAAAATTCGGTTAAGGCCAGGGGGAAAGAAAAAATATA
AATTAAAACATATAGTATGGGCAAGCAGGGAGCTAGAACGATTCGCAGTTAATCCTGGCCTGTTAGAAAC
ATCAGAAGGCTGTAGACAAATACTGGGACAGCTACAACCATCCCTTCAGACAGGATCAGAAGAACTTAGA
TCATTATATAATACAGTAGCAACCCTCTATTGTGTGCATCAAAGGATAGAGATAAAAGACACCAAGGAAG
CTTTAGACAAGATAGAGGAAGAGCAAAACAAAAGTAAGACCACCGCACAGCAAGCGGCCGGCCGCTGATC
TTCAGACCTGGAGGAGGAGATATGAGGGACAATTGGAGAAGTGAATTATATAAATATAAAGTAGTAAAAA
TTGAACCATTAGGAGTAGCACCCACCAAGGCAAAGAGAAGAGTGGTGCAGAGAGAAAAAAGAGCAGTGGG
AATAGGAGCTTTGTTCCTTGGGTTCTTGGGAGCAGCAGGAAGCACTATGGGCGCAGCGTCAATGACGCTG
ACGGTACAGGCCAGACAATTATTGTCTGGTATAGTGCAGCAGCAGAACAATTTGCTGAGGGCTATTGAGG
CGCAACAGCATCTGTTGCAACTCACAGTCTGGGGCATCAAGCAGCTCCAGGCAAGAATCCTGGCTGTGGA
AAGATACCTAAAGGATCAACAGCTCCTGGGGATTTGGGGTTGCTCTGGAAAACTCATTTGCACCACTGCT
GTGCCTTGGAATGCTAGTTGGAGTAATAAATCTCTGGAACAGATTTGGAATCACACGACCTGGATGGAGT
GGGACAGAGAAATTAACAATTACACAAGCTTAATACACTCCTTAATTGAAGAATCGCAAAACCAGCAAGA
AAAGAATGAACAAGAATTATTGGAATTAGATAAATGGGCAAGTTTGTGGAATTGGTTTAACATAACAAAT
TGGCTGTGGTATATAAAATTATTCATAATGATAGTAGGAGGCTTGGTAGGTTTAAGAATAGTTTTTGCTG
TACTTTCTATAGTGAATAGAGTTAGGCAGGGATATTCACCATTATCGTTTCAGACCCACCTCCCAACCCC
GAGGGGACCCAGAGAGGGCCTATTTCCCATGATTCCTTCATATTTGCATATACGATACAAGGCTGTTAGA
GAGATAATTAGAATTAATTTGACTGTAAACACAAAGATATTAGTACAAAATACGTGACGTAGAAAGTAAT
AATTTCTTGGGTAGTTTGCAGTTTTAAAATTATGTTTTAAAATGGACTATCATAAATTCTAGATCTTGAG
ACAAATGGCAGTATTCATCCACAATTTTAAAAGAAAAGGGGGGATTGGGGGGTACAGTGCAGGGGAAAGA
ATAGTAGACATAATAGCAACAGACATACAAACTAAAGAATTACAAAAACAAATTACAAAAATTCAAAATT
TTCGGGTTTATTACAGGGACAGCAGAGATCCACTTTGGCGCCGGCTCGTCGAGTGGCTCCGGTGCCCGTC
AGTGGGCAGAGCGCACATCGCCCACAGTCCCCGAGAAGTTGGGGGGAGGGGTCGGCAATTGAACCGGTGC
CTAGAGAAGGTGGCGCGGGGTAAACTGGGAAAGTGATGTCGTGTACTGGCTCCGCCTTTTTCCCGAGGGT
GGGGGAGAACCGTATATAAGTGCAGTAGTCGCCGTGAACGTTCTTTTTCGCAACGGGTTTGCCGCCAGAA
CACAGGTGTCGTGACGCGGGATCCGATATCCGCCACCATGGTGAGCAAGGGCGAGGAGGTCATCAAAGAG
TTCATGCGCTTCAAGGTGCGCATGGAGGGCTCCATGAACGGCCACGAGTTCGAGATCGAGGGCGAGGGCG
AGGGCCGCCCCTACGAGGGCACCCAGACCGCCAAGCTGAAGGTGACCAAGGGCGGCCCCCTGCCCTTCGC
CTGGGACATCCTGTCCCCCCAGTTCATGTACGGCTCCAAGGCGTACGTGAAGCACCCCGCCGACATCCCC
GATTACAAGAAGCTGTCCTTCCCCGAGGGCTTCAAGTGGGAGCGCGTGATGAACTTCGAGGACGGCGGTC
TGGTGACCGTGACCCAGGACTCCTCCCTGCAGGACGGCACGCTGATCTACAAGGTGAAGATGCGCGGCAC
CAACTTCCCCCCCGACGGCCCCGTAATGCAGAAGAAGACCATGGGCTGGGAGGCCTCCACCGAGCGCCTG
TACCCCCGCGACGGCGTGCTGAAGGGCGAGATCCACCAGGCCCTGAAGCTGAAGGACGGCGGCCACTACC
TGGTGGAGTTCAAGACCATCTACATGGCCAAGAAGCCCGTGCAACTGCCCGGCTACTACTACGTGGACAC
CAAGCTGGACATCACCTCCCACAACGAGGACTACACCATCGTGGAACAGTACGAGCGCTCCGAGGGCCGC
CACCACCTGTTCCTGGGGCATGGCACCGGCAGCACCGGCAGCGGCAGCTCCGGCACCGCCTCCTCCGAGG
ACAACAACATGGCCGTCATCAAAGAGTTCATGCGCTTCAAGGTGCGCATGGAGGGCTCCATGAACGGCCA
CGAGTTCGAGATCGAGGGCGAGGGCGAGGGCCGCCCCTACGAGGGCACCCAGACCGCCAAGCTGAAGGTG
ACCAAGGGCGGCCCCCTGCCCTTCGCCTGGGACATCCTGTCCCCCCAGTTCATGTACGGCTCCAAGGCGT
ACGTGAAGCACCCCGCCGACATCCCCGATTACAAGAAGCTGTCCTTCCCCGAGGGCTTCAAGTGGGAGCG
CGTGATGAACTTCGAGGACGGCGGTCTGGTGACCGTGACCCAGGACTCCTCCCTGCAGGACGGCACGCTG
ATCTACAAGGTGAAGATGCGCGGCACCAACTTCCCCCCCGACGGCCCCGTAATGCAGAAGAAGACCATGG
GCTGGGAGGCCTCCACCGAGCGCCTGTACCCCCGCGACGGCGTGCTGAAGGGCGAGATCCACCAGGCCCT
GAAGCTGAAGGACGGCGGCCACTACCTGGTGGAGTTCAAGACCATCTACATGGCCAAGAAGCCCGTGCAA
CTGCCCGGCTACTACTACGTGGACACCAAGCTGGACATCACCTCCCACAACGAGGACTACACCATCGTGG
AACAGTACGAGCGCTCCGAGGGCCGCCACCACCTGTTCCTGTACGGCATGGACGAGCTGTACAAGACCGG
AGGGGATCGGTGGAGCTCCACCGGTGGCGGCCGCTCTAGAGAGAATCTTTATTTTCAGGGCGCCGCCAAA
TTCAAAGAAACCGCTGCTGCTAAATTCGAACGCCAGCACATGGACAGCGGAGGTGGAGGTACTAGTCTCG
AGGGTTCTGGAGGATTGTTGCCCAAAAACTACCACTTGGAGAACGAGGTCGCAAGGTTGAAAAAATTGGT
CGGTGAGCGTGGCGGCTCAGGCGGCCTTCTTCCAAAAAATTATCATCTTGAAAATGAAGTTGCTAGACTT
AAAAAACTTGTTGGAGAAAGAGGCGGGAGCGGCGGCCTGCTGCCCAAGAACTACCACCTGGAGAACGAGG
TCGCCCGCCTGAAGAAGCTGGTCGGCGAGCGCGGTGGTTCTGGAGGTTTGCTCCCAAAGAACTACCACTT
GGAAAACGAAGTCGCAAGATTGAAGAAGTTGGTCGGTGAAAGAGGAGGAAGCGGAGGATTATTACCTGAA
TTCGAGGGCAGAGGAAGTCTTCTAACATGCGGTGACGTGGAGGAGAATCCCGGCCCTATCGATATGGCCA
AGCCTTTGTCTCAAGAAGAATCCACCCTCATTGAAAGAGCAACGGCTACAATCAACAGCATCCCCATCTC
TGAAGACTACAGCGTCGCCAGCGCAGCTCTCTCTAGCGACGGCCGCATCTTCACTGGTGTCAATGTATAT
CATTTTACTGGGGGACCTTGTGCAGAACTCGTGGTGCTGGGCACTGCTGCTGCTGCGGCAGCTGGCAACC
TGACTTGTATCGTCGCGATCGGAAATGAGAACAGGGGCATCTTGAGCCCCTGCGGACGGTGCCGACAGGT
GCTTCTCGATCTGCATCCTGGGATCAAAGCCATAGTGAAGGACAGTGATGGACAGCCGACGGCAGTTGGG
ATTCGTGAATTGCTGCCCTCTGGTTATGTGTGGGAGGGCTAAGGTACCACTAGTCCCGGGATGCATAGCG
CTACGCGTTAAGTCGACAATCAACCTCTGGATTACAAAATTTGTGAAAGATTGACTGGTATTCTTAACTA
TGTTGCTCCTTTTACGCTATGTGGATACGCTGCTTTAATGCCTTTGTATCATGCTATTGCTTCCCGTATG
GCTTTCATTTTCTCCTCCTTGTATAAATCCTGGTTGCTGTCTCTTTATGAGGAGTTGTGGCCCGTTGTCA
GGCAACGTGGCGTGGTGTGCACTGTGTTTGCTGACGCAACCCCCACTGGTTGGGGCATTGCCACCACCTG
TCAGCTCCTTTCCGGGACTTTCGCTTTCCCCCTCCCTATTGCCACGGCGGAACTCATCGCCGCCTGCCTT
GCCCGCTGCTGGACAGGGGCTCGGCTGTTGGGCACTGACAATTCCGTGGTGTTGTCGGGGAAATCATCGT
CCTTTCCTTGGCTGCTCGCCTGTGTTGCCACCTGGATTCTGCGCGGGACGTCCTTCTGCTACGTCCCTTC
GGCCCTCAATCCAGCGGACCTTCCTTCCCGCGGCCTGCTGCCGGCTCTGCGGCCTCTTCCGCGTCTTCGC
CTTCGCCCTCAGACGAGTCGGATCTCCCTTTGGGCCGCCTCCCCGCGTCGACTTTAAGACCAATGACTTA
CAAGGCAGCTGTAGATCTTAGCCACTTTTTAAAAGAAAAGGGGGGACTGGAAGGGCTAATTCACTCCCAA
CGAAGACAAGATCTGCTTTTTGCTTGTACTGGGTCTCTCTGGTTAGACCAGATCTGAGCCTGGGAGCTCT
CTGGCTAACTAGGGAACCCACTGCTTAAGCCTCAATAAAGCTTGCCTTGAGTGCTTCAAGTAGTGTGTGC
CCGTCTGTTGTGTGACTCTGGTAACTAGAGATCCCTCAGACCCTTTTAGTCAGTGTGGAAAATCTCTAGC
AGTACGTATAGTAGTTCATGTCATCTTATTATTCAGTATTTATAACTTGCAAAGAAATGAATATCAGAGA
GTGAGAGGAACTTGTTTATTGCAGCTTATAATGGTTACAAATAAAGCAATAGCATCACAAATTTCACAAA
TAAAGCATTTTTTTCACTGCATTCTAGTTGTGGTTTGTCCAAACTCATCAATGTATCTTATCATGTCTGG
CTCTAGCTATCCCGCCCCTAACTCCGCCCATCCCGCCCCTAACTCCGCCCAGTTCCGCCCATTCTCCGCC
CCATGGCTGACTAATTTTTTTTATTTATGCAGAGGCCGAGGCCGCCTCGGCCTCTGAGCTATTCCAGAAG
TAGTGAGGAGGCTTTTTTGGAGGCCTAGGGACGTACCCAATTCGCCCTATAGTGAGTCGTATTACGCGCG
CTCACTGGCCGTCGTTTTACAACGTCGTGACTGGGAAAACCCTGGCGTTACCCAACTTAATCGCCTTGCA
GCACATCCCCCTTTCGCCAGCTGGCGTAATAGCGAAGAGGCCCGCACCGATCGCCCTTCCCAACAGTTGC
GCAGCCTGAATGGCGAATGGG
[124 nt withheld, positions 6532-6655]
C
[91 nt withheld, positions 6657-6747]
A
[49 nt withheld, positions 6749-6797]
CCTTTGACGTTGGAGTCCACGTTCTTT
[37 nt withheld, positions 6825-6861]
ACCCTATCTCGGTCTATTCTTTTGATTTATAAGGGATTTTGCCGATTTCGGCCTATTGGTTAAAAAATGA
GCTGATTTAACAAAAATTTAACGCGAATTTTAACAAAATATTAACGCTTACAATTTAGGTGGCACTTTTC
GGGGAAATGTGCGCGGAACCCCTATTTGTTTATTTTTCTAAATACATTCAAATATGTATCCGCTCATGAG
ACAATAACCCTGATAAATGCTTCAATAATATTGAAAAAGGAAGAGTATGAGTATTCAACATTTCCGTGTC
GCCCTTATTCCCTTTTTTGCGGCATTTTGCCTTCCTGTTTTTGCTCACCCAGAAACGCTGGTGAAAGTAA
AAGATGCTGAAGATCAGTTGGGTGCACGAGTGGGTTACATCGAACTGGATCTCAACAGCGGTAAGATCCT
TGAGAGTTTTCGCCCCGAAGAACGTTTTCCAATGATGAGCACTTTTAAAGTTCTGCTATGTGGCGCGGTA
TTATCCCGTATTGACGCCGGGCAAGAGCAACTCGGTCGCCGCATACACTATTCTCAGAATGACTTGGTTG
AGTACTCACCAGTCACAGAAAAGCATCTTACGGATGGCATGACAGTAAGAGAATTATGCAGTGCTGCCAT
AACCATGAGTGATAACACTGCGGCCAACTTACTTCTGACAACGATCGGAGGACCGAAGGAGCTAACCGCT
TTTTTGCACAACATGGGGGATCATGTAACTCGCCTTGATCGTTGGGAACCGGAGCTGAATGAAGCCATAC
CAAACGACGAGCGTGACACCACGATGCCTGTAGCAATGGCAACAACGTTGCGCAAACTATTAACTGGCGA
ACTACTTACTCTAGCTTCCCGGCAACAATTAATAGACTGGATGGAGGCGGATAAAGTTGCAGGACCACTT
CTGCGCTCGGCCCTTCCGGCTGGCTGGTTTATTGCTGATAAATCTGGAGCCGGTGAGCGTGGGTCTCGCG
GTATCATTGCAGCACTGGGGCCAGATGGTAAGCCCTCCCGTATCGTAGTTATCTACACGACGGGGAGTCA
GGCAACTATGGATGAACGAAATAGACAGATCGCTGAGATAGGTGCCTCACTGATTAAGCATTGGTAACTG
TCAGACCAAGTTTACTCATATATACTTTAGATTGATTTAAAACTTCATTTTTAATTTAAAAGGATCTAGG
TGAAGATCCTTTTTGATAATCTCATGACCAAAATCCCTTAACGTGAGTTTTCGTTCCACTGAGCGTCAGA
CCCCGTAGAAAAGATCAAAGGATCTTCTTGAGATCCTTTTTTTCTGCGCGTAATCTGCTGCTTGCAAACA
AAAAAACCACCGCTACCAGCGGTGGTTTGTTTGCCGGATCAAGAGCTACCAACTCTTTTTCCGAAGGTAA
CTGGCTTCAGCAGAGCGCAGATACCAAATACTGTTCTTCTAGTGTAGCCGTAGTTAGGCCACCACTTCAA
GAACTCTGTAGCACCGCCTACATACCTCGCTCTGCTAATCCTGTTACCAGTGGCTGCTGCCAGTGGCGAT
AAGTCGTGTCTTACCGGGTTGGACTCAAGACGATAGTTACCGGATAAGGCGCAGCGGTCGGGCTGAACGG
GGGGTTCGTGCACACAGCCCAGCTTGGAGCGAACGACCTACACCGAACTGAGATACCTACAGCGTGAGCT
ATGAGAAAGCGCCACGCTTCCCGAAGGGAGAAAGGCGGACAGGTATCCGGTAAGCGGCAGGGTCGGAACA
GGAGAGCGCACGAGGGAGCTTCCAGGGGGAAACGCCTGGTATCTTTATAGTCCTGTCGGGTTTCGCCACC
TCTGACTTGAGCGTCGATTTTTGTGATGCTCGTCAGGGGGGCGGAGCCTATGGAAAAACGCCAGCAACGC
GGCCTTTTTACGGTTCCTGGCCTTTTGCTGGCCTTTTGCTCACATGTTCTTTCCTGCGTTATCCCCTGAT
TCTGTGGATAACCGTATTACCGCCTTTGAGTGAGCTGATACCGCTCGCCGCAGCCGAACGACCGAGCGCA
GCGAGTCAGTGAGCGAGGAAGCGGAAGAGCGCCCAATACGCAAACCGCCTCTCCCCG
Features (pLannotate 1.2.2; 32 found; start..end, strand, type, name):
     77..98      +  protein_bind   CAP binding site: CAP binding activates transcription in the presence of cAMP. E. coli catabolite activator protein
    113..143     +  promoter       lac promoter: promoter for the E. coli lac operon
    151..167     +  protein_bind   lac operator: The lac repressor binds to the lac operator to inhibit transcription in E. coli. This inhibition can be relieved by adding lactose or isopropyl-β-D-thiogalactopyranoside (IPTG). lac repressor encoded by lacI
    212..230     +  promoter       T3 promoter: promoter for bacteriophage T3 RNA polymerase
    258..484     +  promoter       RSV promoter: Rous sarcoma virus enhancer/promoter
    485..665     +  LTR            5' LTR (truncated): truncated 5' long terminal repeat (LTR) from HIV-1
    712..837     +  misc_feature   HIV-1 Ψ: packaging signal of human immunodeficiency virus type 1
    821..1159    +  CDS            HIV-1 gag (fragment): gag protein from human immunodeficiency virus 1; gag
   1334..1567    +  misc_feature   RRE: The Rev response element (RRE) of HIV-1 allows for Rev-dependent mRNA export from the nucleus to the cytoplasm.
   1944..1970    +  CDS            Rev (fragment): human immunodeficiency virus 1 (HIV-1) Rev protein; rev; enhances nuclear export of unspliced and incompletely spliced viral mRNAs
   1974..2154    +  promoter       U6 promoter (fragment): RNA polymerase III promoter for human U6 snRNA
   2195..2312    +  misc_feature   cPPT/CTS: central polypurine tract and central termination sequence of HIV-1
   2384..2595    +  promoter       EF-1α core promoter: core promoter for human elongation factor EF-1α
   2628..4055    +  CDS            tdTomato: tdTomato is a basic (constitutively fluorescent) orange fluorescent protein published in 2004, derived from Discosoma sp.. It is reported to be a somewhat slowly-maturing tandem dimer with low acid sensitivity.
   4082..4100    +  misc_feature   MCS (fragment): pBluescript multiple cloning site
   4101..4120    +  CDS            capTEV™ (fragment): composite tag for in vivo biotinylation, TEV protease cleavage, and 6xHis tagging
   4134..4178    +  CDS            S-Tag: affinity and epitope tag derived from pancreatic ribonuclease A
   4215..4280    +  CDS            GCN4 (fragment): GCN4_YEAST - Also known as AAS101 From Saccharomyces cerevisiae (strain ATCC 204508 / S288c) (Baker's yeast).
   4377..4442    +  CDS            GCN4_v1: GCN4 peptide that allows binding to an scFv-GFP fusion protein (Tanenbaum et al., 2014)
   4614..5012    +  CDS            BSD: blasticidin S deaminase; Aspergillus terreus BSD; confers resistance to blasticidin
   5058..5646    +  misc_feature   WPRE: woodchuck hepatitis virus posttranscriptional regulatory element
   5697..5716    +  misc_feature   cPPT/CTS (fragment): central polypurine tract and central termination sequence of HIV-1
   5718..5951    +  LTR            3' LTR (ΔU3): self-inactivating 3' long terminal repeat (LTR) from HIV-1
   6029..6150    +  polyA_signal   SV40 poly(A) signal: SV40 polyadenylation signal
   6190..6325    +  rep_origin     SV40 ori: SV40 origin of replication
   6346..6364    -  promoter       T7 promoter: promoter for bacteriophage T7 RNA polymerase
   6372..6527    +  CDS            lacZα (fragment): LacZα fragment of β-galactosidase; lacZ fragment
   6532..6960    +  rep_origin     f1 ori (sequence partly withheld): f1 bacteriophage origin of replication; arrow indicates direction of (+) strand synthesis
   7013..7117    +  promoter       AmpR promoter: bla
   7118..7978    +  CDS            AmpR: β-lactamase; bla; confers resistance to ampicillin, carbenicillin, and related antibiotics
   8149..8737    +  rep_origin     ori: high-copy-number ColE1/pMB1/pBR322/pUC origin of replication
   8920..64      +  CDS            lacI (fragment) (across the origin): lac repressor; lacI; The lac repressor binds to the lac operator to inhibit transcription in E. coli. This inhibition can be relieved by adding lactose or isopropyl-β-D-thiogalactopyranoside (IPTG).
