[The description below was written by a language model from this plasmid's Addgene catalogue record and pLannotate feature annotations shown in this document.]
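Description:
pGS376_tdTomato-4xGCN4-T2A-BSD Lenti is a lentiviral transfer plasmid of about 8.9 kb built on a pLenti backbone. It is designed to deliver a fluorescent, GCN4-peptide-tagged transgene into mammalian cells with blasticidin selection. In bacteria it is maintained by a high-copy ColE1/pUC-type origin and selected through β-lactamase (ampicillin resistance). An f1 origin, an SV40 origin and lac/T3/T7 remnants from the cloning backbone are also annotated.

The viral portion has a third-generation, self-inactivating layout. An RSV promoter drives a truncated HIV-1 5' LTR, followed by the Ψ packaging signal with a gag fragment, the Rev response element and cPPT/CTS. A ΔU3 3' LTR and an SV40 polyadenylation signal lie downstream. Packaging functions must therefore be supplied in trans, and the integrated provirus lacks LTR promoter activity. A partial U6 promoter is annotated upstream of the cPPT, but no associated small RNA cassette is recorded.

The payload is expressed from an EF-1α core promoter. The open reading frame begins with tdTomato, followed by a linker region with an S-tag annotation, and then the synthetic GCN4 peptide array. The name indicates four copies, although the annotation tool flags only two GCN4 matches. According to the construct name, a T2A self-cleaving peptide separates this fusion from blasticidin S deaminase, though the T2A itself is not annotated. This arrangement would yield the reporter and the resistance protein from one transcript, and a WPRE downstream enhances expression. GCN4 peptide repeats are epitopes recognised by a cognate scFv fusion, as in SunTag-type systems. The record itself states the purpose only as expression of the 4xGCN4pep transgene.
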