Addgene plasmid #211872: pGS376_tdTomato-4xGCN4-T2A-BSD Lenti
Purpose: 4xGCN4pep transgene expression
Depositing lab: Iain Cheeseman. Depositing organization: Whitehead Institute for Biomedical Research.
Backbone
  Vector backbone: pLenti
  Vector type: Lentiviral
  Selectable markers: Blasticidin
Growth in bacteria
  Bacterial resistance: Ampicillin, 100 μg/mL
  Growth temperature: 37°C
  Growth strain: NEB Stable
  Copy number: High Copy
Gene/Insert
  Gene/Insert name: 4xGCN4pep
  Species: Synthetic
  Mutation: N/A
  Cloning method: Restriction Enzyme; 5′ cloning site Unknown (unknown if destroyed)
Terms and licenses: Academic/Nonprofit Terms; Industry Terms: Not Available to Industry
How to cite: pGS376_tdTomato-4xGCN4-T2A-BSD Lenti was a gift from Iain Cheeseman (Addgene plasmid # 211872 ; http://n2t.net/addgene:211872 ; RRID:Addgene_211872)
